Addgene plasmid #12338: pCSC-SP-PW-Nep (aka: pBOB-NEP)
Depositing lab: Inder Verma. Depositing organization: Salk Institute for Biological Studies. Publication: Neprilysin regulates amyloid Beta peptide levels. Marr RA, Guan H, Rockenstein E, Kindy M, Gage FH, Verma I, Masliah E, Hersh LB. J Mol Neurosci. 2004 . 22(1-2):5-11. 10.1385/JMN:22:1-2:5 PubMed 14742905.
Backbone
  Vector backbone: pBOB
  Backbone size w/o insert (bp): 8500
  Vector type: Mammalian Expression, Lentiviral
Growth in bacteria
  Bacterial resistance: Ampicillin, 100 μg/mL
  Growth temperature: 37°C
  Growth strain: Stbl3
  Copy number: High Copy
Gene/Insert
  Gene/Insert name: NEP (alt name: neprilysin)
  Species: H. sapiens (human)
  Insert size (bp): 2250
  Entrez Gene: MME (a.k.a. CALLA, CD10, CMT2T, NEP, SCA43, SFE)
  Cloning method: Restriction Enzyme
  Sequencing primers: 5′ LNCX primer
Terms and licenses: Academic/Nonprofit Terms; Industry Terms: Not Available to Industry
How to cite: pCSC-SP-PW-Nep (aka: pBOB-NEP) was a gift from Inder Verma (Addgene plasmid # 12338 ; http://n2t.net/addgene:12338 ; RRID:Addgene_12338)
