[The description below was written by a language model from this plasmid's Addgene catalogue record and pLannotate feature annotations shown in this document.]
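Description:
pCSC-SP-PW-Nep (also called pBOB-NEP) is an HIV-1-derived lentiviral transfer vector built on the pBOB backbone for expression of human neprilysin (NEP, gene MME, also known as CD10/CALLA) in mammalian cells. It is propagated in E. coli as a high-copy plasmid through a ColE1/pUC-type origin with ampicillin selection (AmpR). The backbone also carries an f1 origin and an SV40/EM7-driven bleomycin/Zeocin resistance cassette with an SV40 poly(A) signal. This cassette lies outside the LTR-flanked region, so it would not be carried into the packaged viral genome.

The viral genome is transcribed from a CMV enhancer/promoter fused to a truncated 5' LTR, an arrangement that typically makes genomic RNA production in packaging cells independent of Tat. Downstream are the Ψ packaging signal with a gag fragment, the Rev response element for nuclear export of unspliced RNA, and the cPPT/CTS, which generally improves transduction of target cells, including non-dividing ones. An internal CMV enhancer/promoter then drives the roughly 2.25 kb neprilysin coding sequence; no epitope tag or reporter is annotated. A WPRE follows the insert to enhance transcript stability and expression. The 3' LTR is annotated only as a fragment, which may reflect a self-inactivating design, though the record does not state this. A bGH poly(A) signal follows the LTR.

Neprilysin is a membrane metallopeptidase that degrades small peptides. The associated publication concerns its regulation of amyloid beta peptide levels, so the vector is suited to lentiviral delivery of NEP to study amyloid beta clearance.
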