Features (pLannotate 1.2.2; 32 found; start..end, strand, type, name):
     36..80      -  misc_feature   bom (fragment): basis of mobility region from pBR322
    235..614     +  enhancer       CMV enhancer: human cytomegalovirus immediate early enhancer
    615..814     +  promoter       CMV promoter: human cytomegalovirus (CMV) immediate early promoter
    832..1012    +  LTR            5' LTR (truncated): truncated 5' long terminal repeat (LTR) from HIV-1
   1056..1181    +  misc_feature   HIV-1 Ψ: packaging signal of human immunodeficiency virus type 1
   1165..1528    +  CDS            HIV-1 gag (fragment): gag protein from human immunodeficiency virus 1; gag
   1623..1959    +  ncRNA          RRE: Accession: RF00036 - HIV Rev response element
   2284..2384    +  CDS            Rev (fragment): human immunodeficiency virus 1 (HIV-1) Rev protein; rev; enhances nuclear export of unspliced and incompletely spliced viral mRNAs
   2388..2505    +  misc_feature   cPPT/CTS: central polypurine tract and central termination sequence of HIV-1
   2528..2831    +  enhancer       CMV enhancer: human cytomegalovirus immediate early enhancer
   2832..3035    +  promoter       CMV promoter: human cytomegalovirus (CMV) immediate early promoter
   3224..5473    +  CDS            MME: NEP_HUMAN - Also known as EPN. Experimental evidence at protein level: Swiss-Prot protein existence level 1. Thermolysin-like specificity, but is almost confined on acting on polypeptides of up to 30 amino acids (PubMed:15283675, PubMed:8168535). Biologically important in the destruction of opioid peptides such as Met- and Leu-enkephalins by cleavage of a Gly-Phe bond (PubMed:17101991). Able to cleave angiotensin-1, angiotensin-2 and angiotensin 1-9 (PubMed:15283675). Involved in the degradation of atrial natriuretic factor (ANF) and brain natriuretic factor (BNP(1- 32)) (PubMed:2531377, PubMe
   5774..5893    +  CDS            nef (fragment): NEF_HV1Z2 - Experimental evidence at protein level: Swiss-Prot protein existence level 1. Extracellular Nef protein targets CD4(+) T-lymphocytes for apoptosis by interacting with CXCR4 surface receptors. From Human immunodeficiency virus type 1 group M subtype D (isolate Z2/CDC-Z34) (HIV-1).
   5896..6484    +  misc_feature   WPRE: woodchuck hepatitis virus posttranscriptional regulatory element
   6501..6569    +  CDS            nef (fragment): NEF_HV1Z2 - Experimental evidence at protein level: Swiss-Prot protein existence level 1. Extracellular Nef protein targets CD4(+) T-lymphocytes for apoptosis by interacting with CXCR4 surface receptors. From Human immunodeficiency virus type 1 group M subtype D (isolate Z2/CDC-Z34) (HIV-1).
   6571..6883    +  LTR            3' LTR (fragment): 3' long terminal repeat (LTR) from HIV-1
   6891..7071    +  LTR            5' LTR (truncated): truncated 5' long terminal repeat (LTR) from HIV-1
   7103..7327    +  polyA_signal   bGH poly(A) signal: bovine growth hormone polyadenylation signal
   7331..7352    +  promoter       SV40 promoter (fragment): SV40 enhancer and early promoter
   7373..7801    +  rep_origin     f1 ori (sequence partly withheld): f1 bacteriophage origin of replication; arrow indicates direction of (+) strand synthesis
   7815..8145    +  promoter       SV40 promoter: SV40 enhancer and early promoter
   8193..8240    +  promoter       EM7 promoter: synthetic bacterial promoter&nbsp
   8259..8633    +  CDS            BleoR: antibiotic-binding protein; Sh ble from Streptoalloteichus hindustanus; confers resistance to bleomycin, phleomycin, and Zeocin™
   8643..8768    +  CDS            ble (fragment): BLE_KLEPN - Experimental evidence at protein level: Swiss-Prot protein existence level 1. Binding protein with a strong affinity to the bleomycin family of antibiotics. Binds to CL990; an antimitotic-antibiotic compound. From Klebsiella pneumoniae.
   8763..8884    +  polyA_signal   SV40 poly(A) signal: SV40 polyadenylation signal
   8955..8977    -  protein_bind   lac operator (fragment): The lac repressor binds to the lac operator to inhibit transcription in E. coli. This inhibition can be relieved by adding lactose or isopropyl-β-D-thiogalactopyranoside (IPTG). lac repressor encoded by lacI
   8981..9011    -  promoter       lac promoter: promoter for the E. coli lac operon
   9026..9047    -  protein_bind   CAP binding site: CAP binding activates transcription in the presence of cAMP. E. coli catabolite activator protein
   9060..9152    -  CDS            lacI (fragment): lac repressor; lacI; The lac repressor binds to the lac operator to inhibit transcription in E. coli. This inhibition can be relieved by adding lactose or isopropyl-β-D-thiogalactopyranoside (IPTG).
   9335..9923    -  rep_origin     ori: high-copy-number ColE1/pMB1/pBR322/pUC origin of replication
  10094..10954   -  CDS            AmpR: β-lactamase; bla; confers resistance to ampicillin, carbenicillin, and related antibiotics
  10955..11059   -  promoter       AmpR promoter: bla
>Addgene plasmid #12338 | pCSC-SP-PW-Nep (aka: pBOB-NEP) | depositor full sequence | sequence record 7283 | Author sequence
GACGGATCGGGAGATCTCCCGATCCCCTATGGTCGACTCTCAGTACAATCTGCTCTGATGCCGCATAGTT
AAGCCAGTATCTGCTCCCTGCTTGTGTGTTGGAGGTCGCTGAGTAGTGCGCGAGCAAAATTTAAGCTACA
ACAAGGCAAGGCTTGACCGACAATTGCATGAAGAATCTGCTTAGGGTTAGGCGTTTTGCGCTGCTTCGCG
ATGTACGGGCCAGATATACGCGTTGACATTGATTATTGACTAGTTATTAATAGTAATCAATTACGGGGTC
ATTAGTTCATAGCCCATATATGGAGTTCCGCGTTACATAACTTACGGTAAATGGCCCGCCTGGCTGACCG
CCCAACGACCCCCGCCCATTGACGTCAATAATGACGTATGTTCCCATAGTAACGCCAATAGGGACTTTCC
ATTGACGTCAATGGGTGGACTATTTACGGTAAACTGCCCACTTGGCAGTACATCAAGTGTATCATATGCC
AAGTACGCCCCCTATTGACGTCAATGACGGTAAATGGCCCGCCTGGCATTATGCCCAGTACATGACCTTA
TGGGACTTTCCTACTTGGCAGTACATCTACGTATTAGTCATCGCTATTACCATGGTGATGCGGTTTTGGC
AGTACATCAATGGGCGTGGATAGCGGTTTGACTCACGGGGATTTCCAAGTCTCCACCCCATTGACGTCAA
TGGGAGTTTGTTTTGGCACCAAAATCAACGGGACTTTCCAAAATGTCGTAACAACTCCGCCCCATTGACG
CAAATGGGCGGTAGGCGTGTACGGTGGGAGGTCTATATAAGCAGCGCGTTTTGCCTGTACTGGGTCTCTC
TGGTTAGACCAGATCTGAGCCTGGGAGCTCTCTGGCTAACTAGGGAACCCACTGCTTAAGCCTCAATAAA
GCTTGCCTTGAGTGCTTCAAGTAGTGTGTGCCCGTCTGTTGTGTGACTCTGGTAACTAGAGATCCCTCAG
ACCCTTTTAGTCAGTGTGGAAAATCTCTAGCAGTGGCGCCCGAACAGGGACCTGAAAGCGAAAGGGAAAC
CAGAGCTCTCTCGACGCAGGACTCGGCTTGCTGAAGCGCGCACGGCAAGAGGCGAGGGGCGGCGACTGGT
GAGTACGCCAAAAATTTTGACTAGCGGAGGCTAGAAGGAGAGAGATGGGTGCGAGAGCGTCAGTATTAAG
CGGGGGAGAATTAGATCGCGATGGGAAAAAATTCGGTTAAGGCCAGGGGGAAAGAAAAAATATAAATTAA
AACATATAGTATGGGCAAGCAGGGAGCTAGAACGATTCGCAGTTAATCCTGGCCTGTTAGAAACATCAGA
AGGCTGTAGACAAATACTGGGACAGCTACAACCATCCCTTCAGACAGGATCAGAAGAACTTAGATCATTA
TATAATACAGTAGCAACCCTCTATTGTGTGCATCAAAGGATAGAGATAAAAGACACCAAGGAAGCTTTAG
ACAAGATAGAGGAAGAGCAAAACAAAAGTAAGACCACCGCACAGCAAGCGGCCGCTGATCTTCAGACTTG
GAGGAGGAGATATGAGGGACAATTGGAGAAGTGAATTATATAAATATAAAGTAGTAAAAATTGAACCATT
AGGAGTAGCACCCACCAAGGCAAAGAGAAGAGTGGTGCAGAGAGAAAAAAGAGCAGTGGGAATAGGAGCT
TTGTTCCTTGGGTTCTTGGGAGCAGCAGGAAGCACTATGGGCGCAGCCTCAATGACGCTGACGGTACAGG
CCAGACAATTATTGTCTGGTATAGTGCAGCAGCAGAACAATTTGCTGAGGGCTATTGAGGCGCAACAGCA
TCTGTTGCAACTCACAGTCTGGGGCATCAAGCAGCTCCAAGCAAGAATCCTAGCTGTGGAAAGATACCTA
AAGGATCAACAGCTCCTAGGGATTTGGGGTTGCTCTGGAAAACTCATTTGCACCACTGCTGTGCCTTGGA
ATGCTAGTTGGAGTAATAAATCTCTGGAACAGATCTGGAATCACACGACCTGGATGGAGTGGGACAGAGA
AATTAACAATTACACAAGCTTAATACACTCCTTAATTGAAGAATCGCAAAACCAGCAAGAAAAGAATGAA
CAAGAATTATTGGAATTAGATAAATGGGCAAGTTTGTGGAATTGGTTTAACATAACAAATTGGCTGTGGT
ATATAAAATTATTCATAATGATAGTAGGAGGCTTGGTAGGTTTAAGAATAGTTTTTGCTGTACTTTCTAT
AGTGAATAGAGTTAGGCAGGGATATTCACCATTATCGTTTCAGACCCACCTCCCAATCCCGAGGGGACCC
GACAGGCCCGAAGGAATAGAAGAAGAAGGTGGAGAGAGAGACAGAGACAGATCCATTCGATTAGTGAACG
GATCAACTTTTAAAAGAAAAGGGGGGATTGGGGGGTACAGTGCAGGGGAAAGAATAGTAGACATAATAGC
AACAGACATACAAACTAAAGAATTACAAAAACAAATTACAAAAATTCAAAATTTTATCGATAAGCTTGGG
AGTTCCGCGTTACATAACTTACGGTAAATGGCCCGCCTGGCTGACCGCCCAACGACCCCCGCCCATTGAC
GTCAATAATGACGTATGTTCCCATAGTAACGCCAATAGGGACTTTCCATTGACGTCAATGGGTGGAGTAT
TTACGGTAAACTGCCCACTTGGCAGTACATCAAGTGTATCATATGCCAAGTACGCCCCCTATTGACGTCA
ATGACGGTAAATGGCCCGCCTGGCATTATGCCCAGTACATGACCTTATGGGACTTTCCTACTTGGCAGTA
CATCTACGTATTAGTCATCGCTATTACCATGGTGATGCGGTTTTGGCAGTACATCAATGGGCGTGGATAG
CGGTTTGACTCACGGGGATTTCCAAGTCTCCACCCCATTGACGTCAATGGGAGTTTGTTTTGGCACCAAA
ATCAACGGGACTTTCCAAAATGTCGTAACAACTCCGCCCCATTGACGCAAATGGGCGGTAGGCGTGTACG
GTGGGAGGTCTATATAAGCAGAGCTCGTTTAGTGAACCGTCAGATCGCCTGGAGACGCCATCCACGCTGT
TTTGACCTCCATAGAAGACACCGACTCTAGAGGATCCACCGGTGGCCGCCTGGGCCCGTTCGCGTCGCGC
CCAGGACCCTGCGGCCGTGGAGGAGGCGTGCCCTGGGAAGGAGCCGCTACTGGGACCTGAAGAATTTTAG
GTGATGGGCAAGTCAGAAAGTCAGATGGATATAACTGATATCAACACTCCAAAGCCAAAGAAGAAACAGC
GATGGACTCGACTGGAGATCAGCCTCTCGGTCCTTGTCCTGCTCCTCACCATCATAGCTGTGAGAATGAT
CGCACTCTATGCAACCTACGATGATGGTATTTGCAAGTCATCAGACTGCATAAAATCAGCTGCTCGACTG
ATCCAAAACATGGATGCCACCACTGAGCCTTGTAGAGACTTTTTCAAATATGCTTGCGGAGGCTGGTTGA
AACGTAATGTCATTCCCGAGACCAGCTCCCGTTACGGCAACTTTGACATTTTAAGAGATGAACTAGAAGT
CGTTTTGAAAGATGTCCTTCAAGAACCCAAAACTGAAGATATAGTAGCAGTGCAGAAAGCAAAAGCATTG
TACAGGTCTTGTATAAATGAATCTGCTATTGATAGCAGAGGTGGAGAACCTCTACTCAAACTGTTACCAG
ACATATATGGGTGGCCAGTAGCAACAGAAAACTGGGAGCAAAAATATGGTGCTTCTTGGACAGCTGAAAA
AGCTATTGCACAACTGAATTCTAAATATGGGAAAAAAGTCCTTATTAATTTGTTTGTTGGCACTGATGAT
AAGAATTCTGTGAATCATGTAATTCATATTGACCAACCTCGACTTGGCCTCCCTTCTAGAGATTACTATG
AATGCACTGGAATCTATAAAGAGGCTTGTACAGCATATGTGGATTTTATGATTTCTGTGGCCAGATTGAT
TCGTCAGGAAGAAAGATTGCCCATCGATGAAAACCAGCTTGCTTTGGAAATGAATAAAGTTATGGAATTG
GAAAAAGAAATTGCCAATGCTACGGCTAAACCTGAAGATCGAAATGATCCAATGCTTCTGTATAACAAGA
TGAGATTGGCCCAGATCCAAAATAACTTTTCACTAGAGATCAATGGGAAGCCATTCAGCTGGTTGAATTT
CACAAATGAAATCATGTCAACTGTGAATATTAGTATTACAAATGAGGAAGATGTGGTTGTTTATGCTCCA
GAATATTTAACCAAACTTAAGCCCATTCTTACCAAATATTCTGCCAGAGATCTTCAAAATTTAATGTCCT
GGAGATTCATAATGGATCTTGTAAGCAGCCTCAGCCGAACCTACAAGGAGTCCAGAAATGCTTTCCGCAA
GGCCCTTTATGGTACAACCTCAGAAACAGCAACTTGGAGACGTTGTGCAAACTATGTCAATGGGAATATG
GAAAATGCTGTGGGGAGGCTTTATGTGGAAGCAGCATTTGCTGGAGAGAGTAAACATGTGGTCGAGGATT
TGATTGCACAGATCCGAGAAGTTTTTATTCAGACTTTAGATGACCTCACTTGGATGGATGCCGAGACAAA
AAAGAGAGCTGAAGAAAAGGCCTTAGCAATTAAAGAAAGGATCGGCTATCCTGATGACATTGTTTCAAAT
GATAACAAACTGAATAATGAGTACCTCGAGTTGAACTACAAAGAAGATGAATACTTCGAGAACATAATTC
AAAATTTGAAATTCAGCCAAAGTAAACAACTGAAGAAGCTCCGAGAAAAGGTGGACAAAGATGAGTGGAT
AAGTGGAGCAGCTGTAGTCAATGCATTTTACTCTTCAGGAAGAAATCAGATAGTCTTCCCAGCCGGCATT
CTGCAGCCCCCCTTCTTTAGTGCCCAGCAGTCCAACTCATTGAACTATGGGGGCATCGGCATGGTCATAG
GACACGAAATCACCCATGGCTTCGATGACAATGGCAGAAACTTTAACAAAGATGGAGACCTCGTTGACTG
GTGGACTCAACAGTCTGCAAGTAACTTTAAGGAGCAATCCCAGTGCATGGTGTATCAGTATGGAAACTTT
TCCTGGGACCTGGCAGGTGGACAGCACCTTAATGGAATTAATACACTGGGAGAAAACATTGCTGATAATG
GAGGTCTTGGTCAAGCATACAGAGCCTATCAGAATTATATTAAAAAGAATGGCGAAGAAAAATTACTTCC
TGGACTTGACCTAAATCACAAACAACTATTTTTCTTGAACTTTGCACAGGTGTGGTGTGGAACCTATAGG
CCAGAGTATGCGGTTAACTCCATTAAAACAGATGTGCACAGTCCAGGCAATTTCAGGATTATTGGGACTT
TGCAGAACTCTGCAGAGTTTTCAGAAGCCTTTCACTGCCGCAAGAATTCATACATGAATCCAGAAAAGAA
GTGCCGGGTTTGGTGATCTTCAAAAGAAGCATTGCAGCCCTTGGCTAGACTTGCCAACACCACAGAAATG
GGGAATTCTCTAATCGAAAGAAAATGGGCCCTAGGGGTCACTGTACTGACTTGAGGGTGATTAACAGAGA
GGGCACCATCACAATACAGATAACATTAGGTTGTCCTAGAAAGGGTGTGGAGGGAGGAAGGGGGTCTAAG
GTCTATCAAGTCAATCATTTCTCACTGTGTACATAATGCTTAATTTCTAAAGATAATATTACTGTTTATT
TCTGTTTCTCATATGGTCTACGCGAACGTCTCGAGTTTAAACCTGGAAAAACATGGAGCAATCACAAGTA
GCAACACAGCAGCTACCAATGCTGCTTGTGCCTGGCTAGAAGCACAAGAGGAGGAGGAGGTGGGTTTTCC
AGTCACACCTCAGACAATCAACCTCTGGATTACAAAATTTGTGAAAGATTGACTGGTATTCTTAACTATG
TTGCTCCTTTTACGCTATGTGGATACGCTGCTTTAATGCCTTTGTATCATGCTATTGCTTCCCGTATGGC
TTTCATTTTCTCCTCCTTGTATAAATCCTGGTTGCTGTCTCTTTATGAGGAGTTGTGGCCCGTTGTCAGG
CAACGTGGCGTGGTGTGCACTGTGTTTGCTGACGCAACCCCCACTGGTTGGGGCATTGCCACCACCTGTC
AGCTCCTTTCCGGGACTTTCGCTTTCCCCCTCCCTATTGCCACGGCGGAACTCATCGCCGCCTGCCTTGC
CCGCTGCTGGACAGGGGCTCGGCTGTTGGGCACTGACAATTCCGTGGTGTTGTCGGGGAAGCTGACGTCC
TTTCCATGGCTGCTCGCCTGTGTTGCCACCTGGATTCTGCGCGGGACGTCCTTCTGCTACGTCCCTTCGG
CCCTCAATCCAGCGGACCTTCCTTCCCGCGGCCTGCTGCCGGCTCTGCGGCCTCTTCCGCGTCTTCGCCT
TCGCCCTCAGACGAGTCGGATCTCCCTTTGGGCCGCCTCCCCGCCTGGAATTCGAGCTCGGTACCTTTAA
GACCAATGACTTACAAGGCAGCTGTAGATCTTAGCCACTTTTTAAAAGAAAAGGGGGGACTGGAAGGGCT
AATTCACTCCCAAAGAAGACAAGATATCCTTGATCTGTGGATCTACCACACACAAGGCTACTTCCCTGAT
TGACAGAACTACACACCAGGGCCAGGGGTCAGATATCCACTGACCTTTGGATGGTGCTACAAGCTAGTAC
CAGTTGAGCCAGATAAGATAGAAGAGGCCAATAAAGGAGAGAACACCAGCTTGTTACACCCTGTGAGCCT
GCATGGGATGGATGACCCGGAGAGAGAAGTGTTAGAGTGGAGGTTTGACAGCCGCCTAGCATTTCATCAC
GTGGCCCGAGAGCTGCATCCGGACTGTACTGGGTCTCTCTGGTTAGACCAGATCTGAGCCTGGGAGCTCT
CTGGCTAACTAGGGAACCCACTGCTTAAGCCTCAATAAAGCTTGCCTTGAGTGCTTCAAGTAGTGTGTGC
CCGTCTGTTGTGTGACTCTGGTAACTAGAGATCCCTCAGACCCTTTTAGTCAGTGTGGAAAATCTCTAGC
AGGGCCGCTTTAAACCCGCTGATCAGCCTCGACTGTGCCTTCTAGTTGCCAGCCATCTGTTGTTTGCCCC
TCCCCCGTGCCTTCCTTGACCCTGGAAGGTGCCACTCCCACTGTCCTTTCCTAATAAAATGAGGAAATTG
CATCGCATTGTCTGAGTAGGTGTCATTCTATTCTGGGGGGTGGGGTGGGGCAGGACAGCAAGGGGGAGGA
TTGGGAAGACAATAGCAGGCATGCTGGGGATGCGGTGGGCTCTATGGCTTCTGAGGCGGAAAGAACCAGC
TGGGGCTCTAGGGGGTATCCCC
[124 nt withheld, positions 7373-7496]
C
[32 nt withheld, positions 7498-7529]
CA
[57 nt withheld, positions 7532-7588]
A
[49 nt withheld, positions 7590-7638]
CCTTTGACGTTGGAGTCCACGTTCTTT
[37 nt withheld, positions 7666-7702]
ACCCTATCTCGGTCTATTCTTTTGATTTATAAGGGATTTTGGGGATTTCGGCCTATTGGTTAAAAAATGA
GCTGATTTAACAAAAATTTAACGCGAATTAATTCTGTGGAATGTGTGTCAGTTAGGGTGTGGAAAGTCCC
CAGGCTCCCCAGGCAGGCAGAAGTATGCAAAGCATGCATCTCAATTAGTCAGCAACCAGGTGTGGAAAGT
CCCCAGGCTCCCCAGCAGGCAGAAGTATGCAAAGCATGCATCTCAATTAGTCAGCAACCATAGTCCCGCC
CCTAACTCCGCCCATCCCGCCCCTAACTCCGCCCAGTTCCGCCCATTCTCCGCCCCATGGCTGACTAATT
TTTTTTATTTATGCAGAGGCCGAGGCCGCCTCTGCCTCTGAGCTATTCCAGAAGTAGTGAGGAGGCTTTT
TTGGAGGCCTAGGCTTTTGCAAAAAGCTCCCGGGAGCTTGTATATCCATTTTCGGATCTGATCAGCACGT
GTTGACAATTAATCATCGGCATAGTATATCGGCATAGTATAATACGACAAGGTGAGGAACTAAACCATGG
CCAAGTTGACCAGTGCCGTTCCGGTGCTCACCGCGCGCGACGTCGCCGGAGCGGTCGAGTTCTGGACCGA
CCGGCTCGGGTTCTCCCGGGACTTCGTGGAGGACGACTTCGCCGGTGTGGTCCGGGACGACGTGACCCTG
TTCATCAGCGCGGTCCAGGACCAGGTGGTGCCGGACAACACCCTGGCCTGGGTGTGGGTGCGCGGCCTGG
ACGAGCTGTACGCCGAGTGGTCGGAGGTCGTGTCCACGAACTTCCGGGACGCCTCCGGGCCGGCCATGAC
CGAGATCGGCGAGCAGCCGTGGGGGCGGGAGTTCGCCCTGCGCGACCCGGCCGGCAACTGCGTGCACTTC
GTGGCCGAGGAGCAGGACTGACACGTGCTACGAGATTTCGATTCCACCGCCGCCTTCTATGAAAGGTTGG
GCTTCGGAATCGTTTTCCGGGACGCCGGCTGGATGATCCTCCAGCGCGGGGATCTCATGCTGGAGTTCTT
CGCCCACCCCAACTTGTTTATTGCAGCTTATAATGGTTACAAATAAAGCAATAGCATCACAAATTTCACA
AATAAAGCATTTTTTTCACTGCATTCTAGTTGTGGTTTGTCCAAACTCATCAATGTATCTTATCATGTCT
GTATACCGTCGACCTCTAGCTAGAGCTTGGCGTAATCATGGTCATAGCTGTTTCCTGTGTGAAATTGTTA
TCCGCTCACAATTCCACACAACATACGAGCCGGAAGCATAAAGTGTAAAGCCTGGGGTGCCTAATGAGTG
AGCTAACTCACATTAATTGCGTTGCGCTCACTGCCCGCTTTCCAGTCGGGAAACCTGTCGTGCCAGCTGC
ATTAATGAATCGGCCAACGCGCGGGGAGAGGCGGTTTGCGTATTGGGCGCTCTTCCGCTTCCTCGCTCAC
TGACTCGCTGCGCTCGGTCGTTCGGCTGCGGCGAGCGGTATCAGCTCACTCAAAGGCGGTAATACGGTTA
TCCACAGAATCAGGGGATAACGCAGGAAAGAACATGTGAGCAAAAGGCCAGCAAAAGGCCAGGAACCGTA
AAAAGGCCGCGTTGCTGGCGTTTTTCCATAGGCTCCGCCCCCCTGACGAGCATCACAAAAATCGACGCTC
AAGTCAGAGGTGGCGAAACCCGACAGGACTATAAAGATACCAGGCGTTTCCCCCTGGAAGCTCCCTCGTG
CGCTCTCCTGTTCCGACCCTGCCGCTTACCGGATACCTGTCCGCCTTTCTCCCTTCGGGAAGCGTGGCGC
TTTCTCAATGCTCACGCTGTAGGTATCTCAGTTCGGTGTAGGTCGTTCGCTCCAAGCTGGGCTGTGTGCA
CGAACCCCCCGTTCAGCCCGACCGCTGCGCCTTATCCGGTAACTATCGTCTTGAGTCCAACCCGGTAAGA
CACGACTTATCGCCACTGGCAGCAGCCACTGGTAACAGGATTAGCAGAGCGAGGTATGTAGGCGGTGCTA
CAGAGTTCTTGAAGTGGTGGCCTAACTACGGCTACACTAGAAGGACAGTATTTGGTATCTGCGCTCTGCT
GAAGCCAGTTACCTTCGGAAAAAGAGTTGGTAGCTCTTGATCCGGCAAACAAACCACCGCTGGTAGCGGT
GGTTTTTTTGTTTGCAAGCAGCAGATTACGCGCAGAAAAAAAGGATCTCAAGAAGATCCTTTGATCTTTT
CTACGGGGTCTGACGCTCAGTGGAACGAAAACTCACGTTAAGGGATTTTGGTCATGAGATTATCAAAAAG
GATCTTCACCTAGATCCTTTTAAATTAAAAATGAAGTTTTAAATCAATCTAAAGTATATATGAGTAAACT
TGGTCTGACAGTTACCAATGCTTAATCAGTGAGGCACCTATCTCAGCGATCTGTCTATTTCGTTCATCCA
TAGTTGCCTGACTCCCCGTCGTGTAGATAACTACGATACGGGAGGGCTTACCATCTGGCCCCAGTGCTGC
AATGATACCGCGAGACCCACGCTCACCGGCTCCAGATTTATCAGCAATAAACCAGCCAGCCGGAAGGGCC
GAGCGCAGAAGTGGTCCTGCAACTTTATCCGCCTCCATCCAGTCTATTAATTGTTGCCGGGAAGCTAGAG
TAAGTAGTTCGCCAGTTAATAGTTTGCGCAACGTTGTTGCCATTGCTACAGGCATCGTGGTGTCACGCTC
GTCGTTTGGTATGGCTTCATTCAGCTCCGGTTCCCAACGATCAAGGCGAGTTACATGATCCCCCATGTTG
TGCAAAAAAGCGGTTAGCTCCTTCGGTCCTCCGATCGTTGTCAGAAGTAAGTTGGCCGCAGTGTTATCAC
TCATGGTTATGGCAGCACTGCATAATTCTCTTACTGTCATGCCATCCGTAAGATGCTTTTCTGTGACTGG
TGAGTACTCAACCAAGTCATTCTGAGAATAGTGTATGCGGCGACCGAGTTGCTCTTGCCCGGCGTCAATA
CGGGATAATACCGCGCCACATAGCAGAACTTTAAAAGTGCTCATCATTGGAAAACGTTCTTCGGGGCGAA
AACTCTCAAGGATCTTACCGCTGTTGAGATCCAGTTCGATGTAACCCACTCGTGCACCCAACTGATCTTC
AGCATCTTTTACTTTCACCAGCGTTTCTGGGTGAGCAAAAACAGGAAGGCAAAATGCCGCAAAAAAGGGA
ATAAGGGCGACACGGAAATGTTGAATACTCATACTCTTCCTTTTTCAATATTATTGAAGCATTTATCAGG
GTTATTGTCTCATGAGCGGATACATATTTGAATGTATTTAGAAAAATAAACAAATAGGGGTTCCGCGCAC
ATTTCCCCGAAAAGTGCCACCTGACGTC
