>Addgene plasmid #12338 | pCSC-SP-PW-Nep (aka: pBOB-NEP) | addgene partial sequence | sequence record 18935 | LNCX 5'-AGCTCGTTTAGTGAACCGTCAGATC-3'
GCTGTTTTGCCTCCATAGAAGACACCGACTCTAGAGGATCCACCGGTGGCCGCCTGGGCCCGTTCGCGTC
GCGCCCAGGACCCTGCGGCCGTGGAGGAGGCGTGCCCTGGGAAGGAGCCGCTACTGGGACCTGAAGAATT
TTAGGTGATGGGCAAGTCAGAAAGTCAGATGGATATAACTGATATCAACACTCCAAAGCCAAAGAAGAAA
CAGCGATGGACTCCACTGGAGATCAGCCTCTCGGTCCTTGTCCTGCTCCTCACCATCATAGCTGTGACAA
TGATCGCACTCTATGCAACCTACGATGATGGTATTTGCAAGTCATCAGACTGCATAAAATCAGCTGCTCG
ACTGATCCAAAACATGGATGCCACCACTGAGCCTTGTACAGACTTTTTCAAATATGCTTGCGGAGGCTGG
TTGAAACGTAATGTCATTCCCGAGACCAGCTCCCGTTACGGCAACTTTGACATTTTAAGAGATGAACTAC
AAGTCGTTTTGAAAGATGTCCTTCAAGAACCCAAAACTGAAG
